Addgene plasmid #84460: pTH102
Purpose: pJB38-NWMN29-30 + SarA_P1-CFP-Term
Depositing lab: Reindert Nijland. Depositing organization: University Medical Centre Utrecht. Publication: Fluorescent reporters for markerless genomic integration in Staphylococcus aureus. de Jong NW, van der Horst T, van Strijp JA, Nijland R. Sci Rep. 2017 Mar 7;7:43889. doi: 10.1038/srep43889. PubMed 28266573.
Backbone
  Vector backbone: pJB38-NWMN2930
  Backbone size w/o insert (bp): 8815
  Total vector size (bp): 9945
  Selectable markers: also contains Chloramphenicol resistance gene, but only functional in Gram-postive bacteria.
Growth in bacteria
  Bacterial resistance: Ampicillin, 100 μg/mL
  Growth temperature: 37°C
  Growth strain: E.coli DC10b (described in doi: 10.1128/mBio.00537-12)
  Copy number: High Copy
Gene/Insert
  Gene/Insert name: SarA_P1-CFP from pTH2
  Insert size (bp): 1130
  Cloning method: Restriction Enzyme; 5′ cloning site EcoRV (destroyed during cloning); 3′ cloning site EcoRV (destroyed during cloning)
  Sequencing primers: 5′ CATAATGTGTTGTAAACATTTTTTTTG; 3′ TATGTCACTTATCCTTTTGGAAATG
Terms and licenses: Academic/Nonprofit Terms; Industry Terms: Not Available to Industry
How to cite: pTH102 was a gift from Reindert Nijland (Addgene plasmid # 84460 ; http://n2t.net/addgene:84460 ; RRID:Addgene_84460)
