[The description below was written by a language model from this plasmid's Addgene catalogue record and pLannotate feature annotations shown in this document.]
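Description:
pTH102 is an E. coli–Staphylococcus aureus shuttle plasmid built for markerless chromosomal integration of a fluorescent reporter. It is derived from the allelic-exchange vector pJB38-NWMN29-30, into which a roughly 1.1 kb SarA_P1-CFP-terminator cassette taken from pTH2 was inserted by blunt cloning at an EcoRV site that was destroyed in the process, giving a total size of 9,945 bp. In E. coli the plasmid is maintained at high copy through a ColE1/pUC-type origin and selected with ampicillin via the bla gene and its promoter. For Gram-positive hosts it carries staphylococcal replication functions related to pE194 (repF and the Cop-6 copy-control protein, plus a pre/mob fragment) and a cat gene for chloramphenicol resistance, which the record notes is functional only in Gram-positive bacteria.

The payload is a cyan fluorescent protein, annotated as mCerulean, placed under the S. aureus sarA P1 promoter named in the record and followed by the phage lambda t0 terminator. The cassette lies between S. aureus-derived sequences (annotated as an oxidoreductase-like fragment on one side and a dus fragment on the other). Judging from the backbone name, these are presumably the NWMN29-30 homology arms that direct double-crossover recombination into the chromosome. The backbone also contains TetR and two tet operators positioned next to a secY fragment. This layout is consistent with an inducible secY antisense counterselection module used to eliminate cells that retain the plasmid, although the record does not describe this function explicitly. The construct is used to generate S. aureus strains that express CFP from a single genomic copy with no residual antibiotic marker.
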