Features (pLannotate 1.2.2; 22 found; start..end, strand, type, name):
     11..490     +  CDS            SQOR (fragment): SQOR_HUMAN - Also known as SQRDL From Homo sapiens (Human).
   1008..1039    -  misc_feature   MCS (fragment): pUC18/19 multiple cloning site
   1327..2037    +  CDS            mCerulean: mCerulean is a basic (constitutively fluorescent) cyan fluorescent protein published in 2005, derived from Aequorea victoria. It is reported to be a very rapidly-maturing monomer.
   2080..2114    +  terminator     lambda t0 terminator: minimal transcription terminator from phage lambda (Scholtissek and Grosse, 1987)
   2299..2940    -  CDS            dus (fragment): DUS_STAAN - Experimental evidence at protein level: Swiss-Prot protein existence level 1. Catalyzes the synthesis of 5,6-dihydrouridine (D), a modified base found in the D-loop of most tRNAs, via the reduction of the C5-C6 double bond in target uridines. From Staphylococcus aureus (strain N315).
   2942..2986    +  misc_feature   MCS (fragment): pUC18/19 multiple cloning site
   3072..3185    -  CDS            cop (fragment): COP1_STAAU - Protein predicted: Swiss-Prot protein existence level 4. Putative control of replication message. From Staphylococcus aureus.
   3211..3858    -  CDS            cat: CAT1_STAAU - Experimental evidence at transcript level: Swiss-Prot protein existence level 2. This enzyme is an effector of chloramphenicol resistance in bacteria. From Staphylococcus aureus.
   4030..4158    -  CDS            cop (fragment): COP1_STAAU - Protein predicted: Swiss-Prot protein existence level 4. Putative control of replication message. From Staphylococcus aureus.
   4364..4930    +  CDS            secY (fragment): SECY_STAAN - Experimental evidence at protein level: Swiss-Prot protein existence level 1. The central subunit of the protein translocation channel SecYEG. Consists of two halves formed by TMs 1-5 and 6-10. These two domains form a lateral gate at the front which open onto the bilayer between TMs 2 and 7, and are clamped together by SecE at the back. The channel is closed by both a pore ring composed of hydrophobic SecY resides and a short helix (helix 2A) on the extracellular side of the membrane which forms a plug. The plug probably moves laterally to allow the channel to open. The ring and
   4941..4959    -  protein_bind   tet operator: bacterial operator O1 for the tetR and tetA genes tetracycline repressor TetR
   5030..5048    -  protein_bind   tet operator: bacterial operator O1 for the tetR and tetA genes tetracycline repressor TetR
   5073..5696    +  CDS            TetR: tetracycline repressor TetR; tetR from transposon Tn10; TetR binds to the tetracycline operator tetO to inhibit transcription. This inhibition can be relieved by adding tetracycline or doxycycline.
   5745..5879    +  CDS            ermC' (fragment): ERM_BACIU - Experimental evidence at protein level: Swiss-Prot protein existence level 1. This protein produces a dimethylation of the adenine residue at position 2085 in 23S rRNA, resulting in reduced affinity between ribosomes and macrolide-lincosamide-streptogramin B antibiotics. From Bacillus subtilis.
   6030..6626    -  CDS            repF: REPY_STAAU - Also known as repC. Protein inferred from homology: Swiss-Prot protein existence level 3. Is essential for plasmid replication. Nicks the positive strand at the plus origin of replication. From Staphylococcus aureus.
   6710..6874    -  CDS            COP6_STAAU: Experimental evidence at protein level: Swiss-Prot protein existence level 1. Acts in trans as a negative regulatory element in pE194 replication. From Staphylococcus aureus.
   7255..7653    -  CDS            pre (fragment): PRE1_STAAU - Also known as mob. Protein inferred from homology: Swiss-Prot protein existence level 3. The interaction of the RSA site and the PRE protein may not only serves a function in plasmid maintenance, but may also contributes to the distribution of small antibiotic resistance plasmids among Gram- positive bacteria. From Staphylococcus aureus.
   7654..7693    +  CDS            rop (fragment): Rop protein, which maintains plasmids at low copy number; rop
   7795..7935    +  misc_feature   bom: basis of mobility region from pBR322
   8121..8709    -  rep_origin     ori: high-copy-number ColE1/pMB1/pBR322/pUC origin of replication
   8880..9740    -  CDS            AmpR: β-lactamase; bla; confers resistance to ampicillin, carbenicillin, and related antibiotics
   9741..9845    -  promoter       AmpR promoter: bla
>Addgene plasmid #84460 | pTH102 | depositor full sequence | sequence record 163703 | pTH102 sequence 9945 bps
GAATTCAGTGGCTACATTCGAACATATCAAAGCATACGATAGAAAAACAATAAGTTATGATATGTTACAT
GTAACACCACCTATGGGTCCCTTAGATGTAGTAAAAGAAAGTACACTTTCAGATAGTGAGGGTTGGGTAG
ATGTTAACCCAACCACATTACAGCATAAAAGCTACTCTAATGTATTTGCACTTGGTGATGCTTCAAATGT
ACCTACTTCAAAAACAGGCGCAGCTATTCGTAAGCAAGCACCTATCGTCGCTAATAATTTATTGCAAGTG
ATGAATAATCAAATGTTAACGCATCATTATGATGGTTATACTTCATGCCCTATTGTTACTGGATATAATA
GGTTAATACTTGCAGAGTTTGATTATAATAAAAATACTAAAGAAACAATGCCGTTTAATCAGGCCAAAGA
ACGTAGAAGTATGTATATATTTAAGAAAGATTTATTACCTAAAATGTATTGGTACGGCATGCTAAAAGGA
TTAATATAATAAAGTACAGAAAACAATAAATTTTTAATGAAAAATCTTTTACTATAAAAGATTAAGTATT
TAAATGACGTGTCAGTGTTGTGTTTATATGTCGTGAATTTTTAGCTCTAAATAGTATAAGATTGAAAAAG
TTGTTACTGTTTTAAATGATCACGATGAAGTCATTCAATAAGAATGATTATGAAAATAGAAACAGCAGTA
AGATATTTTCTAATTGAAAATCATCTCACTGCTGTTTTTTAAAGGTTTATACCTCATCCTCTAAATTATT
TAAAAATAATTAATGGTATTTGAGCACGTTTAGCGACTTTATGACTGACATTACCAATTTCCATTTCTTG
CCAGATATTCAAACCACGTGTACTCAAAATGATAGCTTGGTATGTACCTCCAATAGTAATTTCAATAACT
TTGTCTGTTGAACACTAAGAGCAATTTTAATTTCATAATGTGTTGTAAACATTTTTTTTGATTGGAGTTT
TTTTCTGAGTTAAACGATATATCGCGATTGCATGCCTGCAGGTCGACTCTAGAGGATCCGCTAGCCTGAT
ATTTTTGACTAAACCAAATGCTAACCCAGAAATACAATCACTGTGTCTAATGAATAATTTGTTTTATAAA
CACTTTTTTGTTTACTTCTCATTTTTAATTAGTTATAATTAACTAAATAATAGAGCATTAAATATATTTA
ATAAAACTTATTTAATGCAAAATTATGACTAACATATCTATAATAAATAAAGATTAGATATCAATATATT
ATCGGGCAAATGTATCGAGCAAGATGCATCGGATCCCCGGGTACCTTAGGAGGATGATTATTTATGAGTA
AAGGAGAAGAACTTTTCACTGGAGTTGTCCCAATTCTTGTTGAATTAGATGGTGATGTTAATGGGCACAA
ATTTTCTGTCAGTGGAGAGGGTGAAGGTGATGCAACATACGGAAAACTTACCCTTAAATTTATTTGCACT
ACTGGAAAACTACCTGTTCCATGGCCAACACTTGTCACTACTCTTACATGGGGTGTACAATGCTTTGCGA
GATACCCAGATCATATGAAACAGCATGACTTTTTCAAGAGTGCCATGCCCGAAGGTTATGTACAGGAAAG
AACTATATTTTTCAAAGATGACGGGAACTACAAGACACGTGCTGAAGTCAAGTTTGAAGGTGATACCCTT
GTTAATAGAATCGAGTTAAAAGGTATTGATTTTAAAGAAGATGGAAACATTCTTGGACACAAATTGGAAT
ACAACGCTATATCAGATAATGTATACATCACAGCAGACAAACAAAAGAATGGAATCAAAGCTAACTTCAA
AATTAGACACAACATTGAAGATGGAAGCGTTCAACTAGCAGACCATTATCAACAAAATACTCCAATTGGC
GATGGCCCTGTCCTTTTACCAGACAACCATTACCTGTCCACACAATCTAAACTTTCGAAAGATCCCAACG
AAAAGAGAGACCACATGGTCCTTCTTGAGTTTGTAACAGCTGCTGGGATTACACTTGGCATGGACGAGCT
GTACAAGTAAGAATTCGTAATCATGTCATAGCTGTTTCCTGTGTGTTAATTCAGAACGCTCGGTTGCCGC
CGGGCGTTTTTTATGCAGCTCGCGATATATCCTGATGTATTTTTAATTTTGCACCATTTCCAAAAGGATA
AGTGACATAAGTAAAAAGGCATCATCGGGAGTTATCCTATCAGGAAAACCAAGATAATACCTAAGTAGAA
AGTGTTCAATCCGTGTTAAATTGGGAAATATCATCCATAAACTTTATTACTCATACTATAATTCAATTTT
AACGTCTTCGTCCATTTGGGCTTCAAATTCATCGAGTAGTGCTCGTGCTTCTGCAATTGATTGTGTGTTC
ATCAATTGATGTCGAAGTTCGCTAGCGCCTCTTATGCCACGCACATAGATTTTAAAGAATCTACGCAAGC
TCTTGAATTGTCGTATTTCATCTTTTTCATATTTGTTAAACAATGATAAATGCAATCTCAATAGATCTAA
TAGTTCCTTGCTTGTGTGTTCGCGTGGTTCTTTTTCAAAAGCGAATGGATTGTGGAAAATGCCTCTACCA
ATCATGACGCCATCAATGCCATATTTTTCTGCCAGTTCAAGTCCTGTTTTTCTATCGGGAATATCACCGT
TAATTGTTAACAATGTATTTGGTGCAATTTCGTCACGTAAATTTTTAATAGCTTCGATTAATTCCCAATG
TGCATCTACTTTACTCATTTCTTTACGTGTACGAAGATGAATAGATAAATTGGCAATGTCTTGTTCGAAG
ACGTGCTTCAACCAATCTTTCCATTCATCGATTTCATAGTAGCCAAGGCGTGTTTTAACACTTACCGGAA
GCCCACCTGCTTTAGTCGCTTGAATAATTTCGGCAGCAACGTCAGGTCTTAAGATTAAGCCGGAACCCTT
ACGGTACCCGGGGATCCTCTAGAGTCGACCTGCAGGCATGCAAGCTCTGATTTCACTTTTTGCATTCTAC
AAACTGCATAACTCATATGTAAATCGCTCCTTTTTAGGTGGCACAAATGTGAGGCATTTTCGCTCTTTCC
GGCGAGGCTAGTTACCCTTAAGTTATTGGTATGACTGGTTTTAAGCGCAAAAAAAGTTGCTTTTTCGTAC
CTATTAATGTATCGTTAGAAAACCGACTGTAAAAAGTACAGTCGGCATTATCTCATATTATAAAAGCCAG
TCATTAGGCCTATCTGACAATTCCTGAATAGAGTTCATAAACAATCCTGCATGATAACCATCACAAACAG
AATGATGTACCTGTAAAGATAGCGGTAAATATATTGAATTACCTTTATTAATGAATTTTCCTGCTGTAAT
AATGGGTAGAAGGTAATTACTATTATTATTGATATTTAAGTTAAACCCAGTAAATGAAGTCCATGGAATA
ATAGAAAGAGAAAAAGCATTTTCAGGTATAGGTGTTTTGGGAAACAATTTCCCCGAACCATTATATTTCT
CTACATCAGAAAGGTATAAATCATAAAACTCTTTGAAGTCATTCTTTACAGGAGTCCAAATACCAGAGAA
TGTTTTAGATACACCATCAAAAATTGTATAAAGTGGCTCTAACTTATCCCAATAACCTAACTCTCCGTCG
CTATTGTAACCAGTTCTAAAAGCTGTATTTGAGTTTATCACCCTTGTCACTAAGAAAATAAATGCAGGGT
AAAATTTATATCCTTCTTGTTTTATGTTTCGGTATAAAACACTAATATCAATTTCTGTGGTTATACTAAA
AGTCGTTTGTTGGTTCAAATAATGATTAAATATCTCTTTTCTCTTCCAATTGTCTAAATCAATTTTATTA
AAGTTCATTTGATATGCCTCCTAAATTTTTATCTAAAGTGAATTTAGGAGGCTTACTTGTCTGCTTTCTT
CATTAGAATCAATCCTTTTTTAAAAGTCAATATTACTGTAACATAAATATATATTTTAAAAATATCCCAC
TTTATCCAATTTTCGTTTGTTGAACTAATGGGTGCTTTAGTTGAAGAATAAAGACCACATTAAAAAATGT
GGTCTTTTGTGTTTTTTTAAAGGATTTGAGCGTAGCGAAAAATCCTTTTCTTTCTTATCTTGATAATAAG
GGTAACTATTGCCGGGATAGACTGTAACATTCTCACGCATAAAATCCCCTTTCATTTTCTAATGTAAATC
TATTACCTTATTATTAATTCAATTCGCTCATAATTAATCCTTTTTCTTATTACGCAAAATGGCCCGATTT
AAGCACACCCTTTATTCCGTTAATGCGCCATGACAGCCATGATAATTACTAATACTAGGAGAAGTTAATA
AATACGGGTGATCTAATGATTCAATGATTCAAACCCTTGTGAACTTCTTTAGAACAAAAGAGGTTCGTAA
CAAGATTTTCTTCACACTAGCAATGTTAGTAATTTTTAAAATAGGGACTTATATACCAGCTCCAGGAGTA
AATCCTGCAGCTTTTGATAATCCCCAAGGTTCTCAAGGTGCCACTGAGTTATTAAATACTTTTGGTGGCG
GAGCCTTGAAACGATTTTCTATTTTTGCAATGGGTATTGTACCCTACATCACTGCATCAATCGTAATGCA
ATTATTACAAATGGATATTGTCCCTAAATTCTCAGAATGGGCAAAACAAGGTGAAGTAGGTAGAAGAAAG
TTAAATAACGTTACTCGTTATTTAGCAATTTCTTTAGCATTTATCCAATCTATAGGTATGGCATTCCAAT
TTAATAATTATCTCAAAGGTGCGCTGATTATCAATCAGTCAATTATGAGTTATTTATTAATAGCACTAGT
TTTGACAGCAGGAACTGCTTTCTTAATATGGCTTGGTGATCAAATCACTCAGTTCGGTGTTGGTAATGGT
ATTTCTATTATCATATTCCCATCAAGCTTATTTTAATTATACTCTATCAATGATAGAGTGTCAATATTTT
TTTTAGTTTTTCATGAACTCGATCGAGGGGATCCAAATAAAAAACTAGTTTGACAAATAACTCTATCAAT
GATAGAGTGTCAACAAAAAGGAGGAATTAATGATGTCTAGATTAGATAAAAGTAAAGTGATTAACAGCGC
ATTAGAGCTGCTTAATGAGGTCGGAATCGAAGGTTTAACAACCCGTAAACTCGCCCAGAAGCTAGGTGTA
GAGCAGCCTACATTGTATTGGCATGTAAAAAATAAGCGGGCTTTGCTCGACGCCTTAGCCATTGAGATGT
TAGATAGGCACCATACTCACTTTTGCCCTTTAGAAGGGGAAAGCTGGCAAGATTTTTTACGTAATAACGC
TAAAAGTTTTAGATGTGCTTTACTAAGTCATCGCGATGGAGCAAAAGTACATTTAGGTACACGGCCTACA
GAAAAACAGTATGAAACTCTCGAAAATCAATTAGCCTTTTTATGCCAACAAGGTTTTTCACTAGAGAATG
CATTATATGCACTCAGCGCTGTGGGGCATTTTACTTTAGGTTGCGTATTGGAAGATCAAGAGCATCAAGT
CGCTAAAGAAGAAAGGGAAACACCTACTACTGATAGTATGCCGCCATTATTACGACAAGCTATCGAATTA
TTTGATCACCAAGGTGCAGAGCCAGCCTTCTTATTCGGCCTTGAATTGATCATATGCGGATTAGAAAAAC
AACTTAAATGTGAAAGTGGGTCTTAAAAGCAGCATAACCTTTTTCCGTGATGGTAACTTCACGGTAACCA
AGATAACAAAGAATACAAGAAAATATTTACAAAAAATCAATTTAACAATTCCTTAAAACATGCAGGAATT
GACGATTTAAACAATATTAGCTTTGAACAATTCTTATCTCTTTTCAATAGCTATAAATTATTTAATAAGT
AAGTTAAGGGATGCATAAACTGCATCCCTTAACTTGTTTTTCGTGTGCCTATTTTTTGTGAATCGATTAT
GTCTTTTGCGCAGTCGGCTTAAACCAGTTTTCGCTGGTGCGAAAAAAGAGTGTCTTGTGACACCTAAATT
CAAAATCTATCGGTCAGATTTATACCGATTTGATTTTATATATTCTTGAATAACATACGCCGAGTTATCA
CATAAAAGCGGGAACCAATCATCAAATTTAAACTTCATTGCATAATCCATTAAACTCTTAAATTCTACGA
TTCCTTGTTCATCAATAAACTCAATCATTTCTTTAATTAATTTATATCTATCTGTTGTTGTTTTCTTTAA
TAATTCATCAACATCTACACCGCCATAAACTATCATATCTTCTTTTTGATATTTAAATTTATTAGGATCG
TCCATGTGAAGCATATATCTCACAAGACCTTTCACACTTCCTGCAATCTGCGGAATAGTCGCATTCAATT
CTTCTGTAATTATTTTTATCTGTTCATAAGATTTATTACCCTCATACATCACTAGAATATGATAATGCTC
TTTTTTCATCCTATCTTCTGTATCAGTATCCCTATCATGTAATGGAGACACTACAAATTGAATGTGTAAC
TCTTTTAAATACTCTAACCACTCGGCTTTTGCTGATTCTGGATATAAAACAAATGTCCAATTACGTCCTC
TTGAATTTTTCTTGTTTTCAGTTTCTTTTATTACATTTTCGCTCATGATATAATAACGGTGCTAATACAT
TTAACAAAATTTAGTCATAGATAGGCAGCATGCCAGTGCTGTCTATCTTTTTTTGTTTAAAATGCACCGT
ATTCCTCCTTTGCATATTTTTTTATTAGAATACCGGTTGCATCTGATTTGCTAATATTATATTTTTCTTT
GATTCTATTTAATATCTCATTTTCTTCTGTTGTAAGTCTTAAAGTAACAGCAACTTTTTTCTCTTCTTTT
CTATCTACAACCATCACTGTACCTCCCAACATCTGTTTTTTTCACTTTAACATAAAAAACAACCTTTTAA
CATTAAAAACCCAATATTTATTTATTTGTTTGGACAATGGACAATGGACACCTAGGGGGGAGGTCGTAGT
ACCCCCCTATGTTTTCTCCCCTAAATAACCCCAAAAATCTAAGAAAAAAAGACCTCAAAAAGGTCTTTAA
TTAACATCTCAAATTTCGCATTTATTCCAATTTCCTTTTTGCGTGTGATGCGCTGCGTCCATTAAAAATC
CTAGAGCTTTGCAACCGAAAGTTAATAGCTGTCGCTACTACTTTCGCTTACGCTCTAAGTATATTTTAAG
GACTGTCACACGCAAAAAGTTTTCTCGGCATAAAAGTACCTCTACATCTCTAAATCGTCTGTACGCTGTT
TCTCACGCTTTCTATCGACCTTCTGGACATTATCCTGTACAACATCCATAAACTGTCCCACACGCTCGAA
TTTGGAATCATTAAAGAATTTCTCTTTAAGCCTATTAAACCCTTTCTCAAACCCAGGGAAATTCGCCCTC
GCAGCACGATATAAAGTCACTGTACTATCTTGAAATTTCTCTGATACATTCAACTGCTCATTCAAACTAT
CATTCTCTCGCTTTAATTTATTAACCTCTTTACTTTTTTCGTGATACCCCTCTTTCCATGTATTCACTAC
TTCTTTCAAACTCTCTCTACGTTTTTTTAATTCTTGATTTTCTGTGTAATAGTCTGTGCTCTTAATATTT
TCGTAATCATCAACAATCCGTTCCTGCCTCGCGCGTTTCGGTGATGACGGTGAAAACCTCTGACACATGC
AGCTCCCGGAGACGGTCACAGCTTGTCTGTAAGCGGATGCCGGGAGCAGACAAGCCCGTCAGGGCGCGTC
AGCGGGTGTTGGCGGGTGTCGGGGCGCAGCCATGACCCAGTCACGTAGCGATAGCGGAGTGTATACTGGC
TTAACTATGCGGCATCAGAGCAGATTGTACTGAGAGTGCACCATATGCGGTGTGAAATACCGCACAGATG
CGTAAGGAGAAAATACCGCATCAGGCGCTCTTCCGCTTCCTCGCTCACTGACTCGCTGCGCTCGGTCGTT
CGGCTGCGGCGAGCGGTATCAGCTCACTCAAAGGCGGTAATACGGTTATCCACAGAATCAGGGGATAACG
CAGGAAAGAACATGTGAGCAAAAGGCCAGCAAAAGGCCAGGAACCGTAAAAAGGCCGCGTTGCTGGCGTT
TTTCCATAGGCTCCGCCCCCCTGACGAGCATCACAAAAATCGACGCTCAAGTCAGAGGTGGCGAAACCCG
ACAGGACTATAAAGATACCAGGCGTTTCCCCCTGGAAGCTCCCTCGTGCGCTCTCCTGTTCCGACCCTGC
CGCTTACCGGATACCTGTCCGCCTTTCTCCCTTCGGGAAGCGTGGCGCTTTCTCATAGCTCACGCTGTAG
GTATCTCAGTTCGGTGTAGGTCGTTCGCTCCAAGCTGGGCTGTGTGCACGAACCCCCCGTTCAGCCCGAC
CGCTGCGCCTTATCCGGTAACTATCGTCTTGAGTCCAACCCGGTAAGACACGACTTATCGCCACTGGCAG
CAGCCACTGGTAACAGGATTAGCAGAGCGAGGTATGTAGGCGGTGCTACAGAGTTCTTGAAGTGGTGGCC
TAACTACGGCTACACTAGAAGGACAGTATTTGGTATCTGCGCTCTGCTGAAGCCAGTTACCTTCGGAAAA
AGAGTTGGTAGCTCTTGATCCGGCAAACAAACCACCGCTGGTAGCGGTGGTTTTTTTGTTTGCAAGCAGC
AGATTACGCGCAGAAAAAAAGGATCTCAAGAAGATCCTTTGATCTTTTCTACGGGGTCTGACGCTCAGTG
GAACGAAAACTCACGTTAAGGGATTTTGGTCATGAGATTATCAAAAAGGATCTTCACCTAGATCCTTTTA
AATTAAAAATGAAGTTTTAAATCAATCTAAAGTATATATGAGTAAACTTGGTCTGACAGTTACCAATGCT
TAATCAGTGAGGCACCTATCTCAGCGATCTGTCTATTTCGTTCATCCATAGTTGCCTGACTCCCCGTCGT
GTAGATAACTACGATACGGGAGGGCTTACCATCTGGCCCCAGTGCTGCAATGATACCGCGAGACCCACGC
TCACCGGCTCCAGATTTATCAGCAATAAACCAGCCAGCCGGAAGGGCCGAGCGCAGAAGTGGTCCTGCAA
CTTTATCCGCCTCCATCCAGTCTATTAATTGTTGCCGGGAAGCTAGAGTAAGTAGTTCGCCAGTTAATAG
TTTGCGCAACGTTGTTGCCATTGCTGCAGGCATCGTGGTGTCACGCTCGTCGTTTGGTATGGCTTCATTC
AGCTCCGGTTCCCAACGATCAAGGCGAGTTACATGATCCCCCATGTTGTGCAAAAAAGCGGTTAGCTCCT
TCGGTCCTCCGATCGTTGTCAGAAGTAAGTTGGCCGCAGTGTTATCACTCATGGTTATGGCAGCACTGCA
TAATTCTCTTACTGTCATGCCATCCGTAAGATGCTTTTCTGTGACTGGTGAGTACTCAACCAAGTCATTC
TGAGAATAGTGTATGCGGCGACCGAGTTGCTCTTGCCCGGCGTCAACACGGGATAATACCGCGCCACATA
GCAGAACTTTAAAAGTGCTCATCATTGGAAAACGTTCTTCGGGGCGAAAACTCTCAAGGATCTTACCGCT
GTTGAGATCCAGTTCGATGTAACCCACTCGTGCACCCAACTGATCTTCAGCATCTTTTACTTTCACCAGC
GTTTCTGGGTGAGCAAAAACAGGAAGGCAAAATGCCGCAAAAAAGGGAATAAGGGCGACACGGAAATGTT
GAATACTCATACTCTTCCTTTTTCAATATTATTGAAGCATTTATCAGGGTTATTGTCTCATGAGCGGATA
CATATTTGAATGTATTTAGAAAAATAAACAAATAGGGGTTCCGCGCACATTTCCCCGAAAAGTGCCACCT
GACGTCTAAGAAACCATTATTATCATGACATTAACCTATAAAAATAGGCGTATCACGAGGCCCTTTCGTC
TTCAA
