>Addgene plasmid #84460 | pTH102 | addgene partial sequence | sequence record 166635 | pBRforEco 5'-AATAGGCGTATCACGAGGC-3'
TTCGAACATATCAAAGCATACGATAGAAAAACAATAAGTTATGATATGTTACATGTAACACCACCTATGG
GTCCCTTAGATGTAGTAAAAGAAAGTACACTTTCAGATAGTGAGGGTTGGGTAGATGTTAACCCAACCAC
ATTACAGCATAAAAGCTACTCTAATGTATTTGCACTTGGTGATGCTTCAAATGTACCTACTTCAAAAACA
GGCGCAGCTATTCGTAAGCAAGCACCTATCGTCGCTAATAATTTATTGCAAGTGATGAATAATCAAATGT
TAACGCATCATTATGATGGTTATACTTCATGCCCTATTGTTACTGGATATAATAGGTTAATACTTGCAGA
GTTTGATTATAATAAAAATACTAAAGAAACAATGCCGTTTAATCAGGCCAAAGAACGTAGAAGTATGTAT
ATATTTAAGAAAGATTTATTACCTAAAATGTATTGGTACGGCATGCTAAAAGGATTAATATAATAAAGTA
CAGAAAACAATAAATTTTTAATGAAAAATCTTTTACTATAAAAGATTAAGTATTTAAATGACGTGTCAGT
GTTGTGTTTATATGTCGTGAATTTTTAGCTCTAAATAGTATAAGATTGAAAAAGTTGTTACTGTTTTAAA
TGATCACGATGAAGTCATTCAATAAGAATGATTATGAAAATAGAAACAGCAGTAAGATATTTTCTAATTG
AAAATCATCTCACTGCTGTTTTTTAAAGGTTTATACCTCATCCTCTAAATTATTTAAAAATAATTAATGG
TATTTGAGCACGTTTAGCGACTTTATGACTGACATTACCAATTTCCATTTCTTGCCAGATATTCAAACCA
CGTGTACTCAAAATGATAGCTTGGTATGTACCTCCAATAGTAATTTCAATAACTTTGTCTGTTGAACACT
AAGAGCAATTTTAATTTCATAA
