>Addgene plasmid #84460 | pTH102 | addgene partial sequence | sequence record 166636 | T0term-R 5'-GCGGCAACCGAGCGTTC-3'
TGATTACGAATTCTTACTTGTACAGCTCGTCCATGCCAAGTGTAATCCCAGCAGCTGTTACAAACTCAAG
AAGGACCATGTGGTCTCTCTTTTCGTTGGGATCTTTCGAAAGTTTAGATTGTGTGGACAGGTAATGGTTG
TCTGGTAAAAGGACAGGGCCATCGCCAATTGGAGTATTTTGTTGATAATGGTCTGCTAGTTGAACGCTTC
CATCTTCAATGTTGTGTCTAATTTTGAAGTTAGCTTTGATTCCATTCTTTTGTTTGTCTGCTGTGATGTA
TACATTATCTGATATAGCGTTGTATTCCAATTTGTGTCCAAGAATGTTTCCATCTTCTTTAAAATCAATA
CCTTTTAACTCGATTCTATTAACAAGGGTATCACCTTCAAACTTGACTTCAGCACGTGTCTTGTAGTTCC
CGTCATCTTTGAAAAATATAGTTCTTTCCTGTACATAACCTTCGGGCATGGCACTCTTGAAAAAGTCATG
CTGTTTCATATGATCTGGGTATCTCGCAAAGCATTGTACACCCCATGTAAGAGTAGTGACAAGTGTTGGC
CATGGAACAGGTAGTTTTCCAGTAGTGCAAATAAATTTAAGGGTAAGTTTTCCGTATGTTGCATCACCTT
CACCCTCTCCACTGACAGAAAATTTGTGCCCATTAACATCACCATCTAATTCAACAAGAATTGGGACAAC
TCCAGTGAAAAGTTCTTCTCCTTTACTCATAAATAATCATCCTCCTAAGGTACCCGGGGATCCGATGCAT
CTTGCTCGATACATTTGCCCGATAATATATTGATATCTAATCTTTATTTATTATAGATATGTTAGTCATA
ATTT
